>Addgene plasmid #27366 | pEN12A-P1 | depositor full sequence | sequence record 12913 | Author sequence
AAAAGCAGGCTACCAGGCCTAGATCTGGGGACCCTAGAGGTCCCCTTTTTTATTTTAAAAATTTTTTCAC
GTGCCAGCCGATTGGACTAGAAATATTGGATCGTCGGCACCGTCACGGCCGTGGGAGGCGGCACGATCCG
CGACGTGATGATCGGCCGCATCCCCACGGTGCTGCGCAGTGAGCTCTACGCCATCCCGGCGTTGATCTGT
GCGTTCGCACGCACAGGCCCGGTGTGAGAAGGGTCTCTGACGAGCGGGAGAACTCCCTATCAGTGATAGA
GTTTGTCCTCCCTATCAGTGATAGATAGGCTCTGGGAGTACCCGTGTGTACGACCAGCACGGCATACATC
ATTTCGACGCCGAGAGATTCGCCGCCCGAAATGAGCACGATCCGCATGCACCCAGCTTTCTTGTACAAAG
TTGGCATTATAAGAAAGCATTGCTTATCAATTTGTTGCAACGAACAGGTCACTATCAGTCAAAATAAAAT
CATTATTTGCCATCCAGCTGATGTCAGGTGGCACTTTTCGGGGAAATGTGCGCGGAACCCCTATTTGTTT
ATTTTTCTAAATACATTCAAATATGTATCCGCTCATGAGACAATAACCCTGATAAATGCTTCAATAATAT
TGAAAAAGGAAGAGTATGAGTATTCAACATTTCCGTGTCGCCCTTATTCCCTTTTTTGCGGCATTTTGCC
TTCCTGTTTTTGCTCACCCAGAAACGCTGGTGAAAGTAAAAGATGCTGAAGATCAGTTGGGTGCACGAGT
GGGTTACATCGAACTGGATCTCAACAGCGGTAAGATCCTTGAGAGTTTTCGCCCCGAAGAACGTTTTCCA
ATGATGAGCACTTTTAAAGTTCTGCTATGTGGCGCGGTATTATCCCGTATTGACGCCGGGCAAGAGCAAC
TCGGTCGCCGCATACACTATTCTCAGAATGACTTGGTTGAGTACTCACCAGTCACAGAAAAGCATCTTAC
GGATGGCATGACAGTAAGAGAATTATGCAGTGCTGCCATAACCATGAGTGATAACACTGCGGCCAACTTA
CTTCTGACAACGATCGGAGGACCGAAGGAGCTAACCGCTTTTTTGCACAACATGGGGGATCATGTAACTC
GCCTTGATCGTTGGGAACCGGAGCTGAATGAAGCCATACCAAACGACGAGCGTGACACCACGATGCCTGT
AGCAATGGCAACAACGTTGCGCAAACTATTAACTGGCGAACTACTTACTCTAGCTTCCCGGCAACAATTA
ATAGACTGGATGGAGGCGGATAAAGTTGCAGGACCACTTCTGCGCTCGGCCCTTCCGGCTGGCTGGTTTA
TTGCTGATAAATCTGGAGCCGGTGAGCGTGGGTCTCGCGGTATCATTGCAGCACTGGGGCCAGATGGTAA
GCCCTCCCGTATCGTAGTTATCTACACGACGGGGAGTCAGGCAACTATGGATGAACGAAATAGACAGATC
GCTGAGATAGGTGCCTCACTGATTAAGCATTGGTAACTGTCAGACCAAGTTTACTCATATATACTTTAGA
TTGATTTAAAACTTCATTTTTAATTTAAAAGGATCTAGGTGAAGATCCTTTTTGATAATCTCATGACCAA
AATCCCTTAACGTGAGTTTTCGTTCCACTGAGCGTCAGACCCCGTAGAAAAGATCAAAGGATCTTCTTGA
GATCCTTTTTTTCTGCGCGTAATCTGCTGCTTGCAAACAAAAAAACCACCGCTACCAGCGGTGGTTTGTT
TGCCGGATCAAGAGCTACCAACTCTTTTTCCGAAGGTAACTGGCTTCAGCAGAGCGCAGATACCAAATAC
TGTTCTTCTAGTGTAGCCGTAGTTAGGCCACCACTTCAAGAACTCTGTAGCACCGCCTACATACCTCGCT
CTGCTAATCCTGTTACCAGTGGCTGCTGCCAGTGGCGATAAGTCGTGTCTTACCGGGTTGGACTCAAGAC
GATAGTTACCGGATAAGGCGCAGCGGTCGGGCTGAACGGGGGGTTCGTGCACACAGCCCAGCTTGGAGCG
AACGACCTACACCGAACTGAGATACCTACAGCGTGAGCTATGAGAAAGCGCCACGCTTCCCGAAGGGAGA
AAGGCGGACAGGTATCCGGTAAGCGGCAGGGTCGGAACAGGAGAGCGCACGAGGGAGCTTCCAGGGGGAA
ACGCCTGGTATCTTTATAGTCCTGTCGGGTTTCGCCACCTCTGACTTGAGCGTCGATTTTTGTGATGCTC
GTCAGGGGGGCGGAGCCTATGGAAAAACGCCAGCAACGCGGCCTTTTTACGGTTCCTGGCCTTTTGCTGG
CCTTTTGCTCACATGTTCTTTCCTGCGTTATCCCCTGATTCTGTGGATAACCGTATTACCGCCTTTGAGT
GAGCTGATACCGCTCGCCGCAGCCGAACGACCGAGCGCAGCGAGTCAGTGAGCGAGGAAGCGGAAGAGCG
CCCAATACGCAAACCGCCTCTCCCCGCGCGTTGGCCGATTCATTAATGCAGCTGGCACGACAGGTTTCCC
GACTGGAAAGCGGGCAGTGAGCGCAACGCAATTAATACGCGTACCGCTAGCCAGGAAGAGTTTGTAGAAA
CGCAAAAAGGCCATCCGTCAGGATGGCCTTCTGCTTAGTTTGATGCCTGGCAGTTTATGGCGGGCGTCCT
GCCCGCCACCCTCCGGGCCGTTGCTTCACAACGTTCAAATCCGCTCCCGGCGGATTTGTCCTACTCAGGA
GAGCGTTCACCGACAAACAACAGATAAAACGAAAGGCCCAGTCTTCCGACTGAGCCTTTCGTTTTATTTG
ATGCCTGGCAGTTCCCTACTCTCGCGTTAACGCTAGCATGGATGTTTTCCCAGTCACGACGTTGTAAAAC
GACGGCCAGTCTTAAGCTCGGGCCCCAAATAATGATTTTATTTTGACTGATAGTGACCTGTTCGTTGCAA
CACATTGATGAGCAATGCTTTTTTATAATGCCAACTTTGTACAA
Features (pLannotate 1.2.2; 12 found; start..end, strand, type, name):
    100..204     +  CDS            Y4104_STRCO (fragment): Protein inferred from homology: Swiss-Prot protein existence level 3. From Streptomyces coelicolor (strain ATCC BAA-471 / A3(2) / M145).
    262..281     +  promoter       tight TRE promoter (fragment): Tet-responsive promoter PTight, consisting of seven tet operator sequences followed by the minimal CMV promoter
    288..305     +  promoter       tight TRE promoter (fragment): Tet-responsive promoter PTight, consisting of seven tet operator sequences followed by the minimal CMV promoter
    400..499     -  protein_bind   attL2: mutant version of attL; recombination site for the Gateway® LR reaction LR Clonase™
    541..645     +  promoter       AmpR promoter: bla
    646..1506    +  CDS            AmpR: β-lactamase; bla; confers resistance to ampicillin, carbenicillin, and related antibiotics
   1677..2265    +  rep_origin     ori: high-copy-number ColE1/pMB1/pBR322/pUC origin of replication
   2448..2540    +  CDS            lacI (fragment): lac repressor; lacI; The lac repressor binds to the lac operator to inhibit transcription in E. coli. This inhibition can be relieved by adding lactose or isopropyl-β-D-thiogalactopyranoside (IPTG).
   2595..2622    -  terminator     rrnB T2 terminator: transcription terminator T2 from the E. coli rrnB gene
   2754..2797    +  terminator     rrnB T1 terminator: Escherichia coli rrnB; transcription terminator T1 from the E. coli rrnB gene
   2844..2880    -  CDS            lacZα (fragment): LacZα fragment of β-galactosidase; lacZ fragment
   2896..11      +  protein_bind   attL1 (across the origin): mutant version of attL; recombination site for the Gateway® LR reaction LR Clonase™
