[The description below was written by a language model from this plasmid's Addgene catalogue record and pLannotate feature annotations shown in this document.]
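Description:
pEN12A-P1 (also listed as pEN12A-Pmyc1tetO) is a small Gateway cloning plasmid of about 3 kb, built on the pDO12A backbone and carrying a 394 bp Pmyc1tetO promoter module. The catalogue labels it a bacterial expression/Gateway donor vector. The annotated sequence, however, shows the insert flanked by attL1 (spanning the sequence origin) and attL2 sites. That is the configuration of an entry clone ready for LR recombination, which also fits the "pEN" name. It is propagated in E. coli through a high-copy ColE1/pUC-type origin and selected with ampicillin through the bla gene and its native promoter. rrnB T1 and T2 terminators lie upstream of attL1, where they would shield the cassette from read-through transcription originating in the backbone. The short lacI and lacZα fragments in the same region look like backbone remnants rather than functional genes.

The payload is a promoter rather than a coding sequence. The two short hits labelled "tight TRE promoter" within the insert almost certainly reflect tet operator sequences, as the name Pmyc1tetO implies, and not a mammalian CMV-based element. The fragmentary match to a Streptomyces coelicolor protein is likewise probably incidental homology within the promoter region. Such tetO-bearing promoters are repressed by TetR and respond to tetracycline-class inducers. The associated publication concerns simultaneous analysis of multiple Mycobacterium tuberculosis knockdown mutants. The plasmid therefore most likely serves as a modular promoter element, recombined with other Gateway components to assemble tetracycline-regulated expression or gene-silencing constructs for mycobacteria. The record does not state which partner or destination vectors are used.
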