Addgene plasmid #27366: pEN12A-P1
Depositing lab: Dirk Schnappinger. Depositing organization: Cornell University. Publication: Simultaneous analysis of multiple Mycobacterium tuberculosis knockdown mutants in vitro and in vivo. Blumenthal A, Trujillo C, Ehrt S, Schnappinger D. PLoS One. 2010 Dec 22;5(12):e15667. doi: 10.1371/journal.pone.0015667. PubMed 21203517.
Backbone
  Vector backbone: pDO12A
  Backbone manufacturer: N/A
  Backbone size w/o insert (bp): 2590
  Vector type: Bacterial Expression ; Gateway Donor Vector
Growth in bacteria
  Bacterial resistance: Ampicillin, 100 μg/mL
  Growth temperature: 37°C
  Growth strain: DH5alpha
  Growth instructions: MACH 1, 37C
  Copy number: Unknown
Gene/Insert
  Gene/Insert name: Pmyc1tetO (alt name: pEN12A-Pmyc1tetO)
  Insert size (bp): 394
  Mutation: N/A
  Cloning method: Gateway Cloning
  Sequencing primers: 5′ N/A; 3′ N/A
Terms and licenses: Academic/Nonprofit Terms; Industry Terms: Not Available to Industry
How to cite: pEN12A-P1 was a gift from Dirk Schnappinger (Addgene plasmid # 27366 ; http://n2t.net/addgene:27366 ; RRID:Addgene_27366)
