>Addgene plasmid #27366 | pEN12A-P1 | addgene partial sequence | sequence record 33741 | 27366 with M13pUC-fwd (5' CCCAGTCACGACGTTGTAAAACG 3')
AATAATGATTTTATTTTGACTGATAGTGACCTGTTCGTTGCAACAAATTGATGAGCAATGCTTTTTTATA
ATGCCAACTTTGTACAAAAAAGCAGGCTACCAGGCCTAGATCTGGGGACCCTAGAGGTCCCCTTTTTTAT
TTTAAAAATTTTTTCACGTGCCAGCCGATTGGACTAGAAATATTGGATCGTCGGCACCGTCACGGCCGTG
GGAGGCGGCACGATCCGCGACGTGATGATCGGCCGCATCCCCACGGTGCTGCGCAGTGAGCTCTACGCCA
TCCCGGCGTTGATCTGTGCGTTCGCACGCACAGGCCCGGTGTGAGAAGGGTCTCTGACGAGCGGGAGAAC
TCCCTATCAGTGATAGAGTTTGTCCTCCCTATCAGTGATAGATAGGCTCTGGGAGTACCCGTGTGTACGA
CCAGCACGGCATACATCATTTCGACGCCGAGAGATTCGCCGCCCGAAATGAGCACGATCCGCATGCACCC
AGCTTTCTTGTACAAAGTTGGCATTATAAGAAAGCATTGCTTATCAATTTGTTGCAACGAACAGGTCACT
ATCAGTCAAAATAAAATCATTATTTGCCATCCAGCTGATGTCAGGTGGCACTTTTCGGGGAAATGTGCGC
GGAACCCCTATTTGTTTATTTTTCTAAATACATTCAAATATGTATCCGCTCATGAGACAATAACCCTGAT
AAATGCTTCAATAATATTGAAAAA
