>Addgene plasmid #27366 | pEN12A-P1 | addgene partial sequence | sequence record 33742 | 27366 with Amp-R
CCACTCGTGCACCCAACTGATCTTCAGCATCTTTTACTTTCACCAGCGTTTCTGGGTGAGCAAAAACAGG
AAGGCAAAATGCCGCAAAAAAGGGAATAAGGGCGACACGGAAATGTTGAATACTCATACTCTTCCTTTTT
CAATATTATTGAAGCATTTATCAGGGTTATTGTCTCATGAGCGGATACATATTTGAATGTATTTAGAAAA
ATAAACAAATAGGGGTTCCGCGCACATTTCCCCGAAAAGTGCCACCTGACATCAGCTGGATGGCAAATAA
TGATTTTATTTTGACTGATAGTGACCTGTTCGTTGCAACAAATTGATAAGCAATGCTTTCTTATAATGCC
AACTTTGTACAAGAAAGCTGGGTGCATGCGGATCGTGCTCATTTCGGGCGGCGAATCTCTCGGCGTC
